>Addgene plasmid #152387 | pGBW-m4134005 | depositor full sequence | sequence record 295399 | Full Sequence
CACCATGAAATTTCTTGTTTTCTTAGGAATCATCACAACTGTAGCTGCATTTCACCAAGAATGTAGTTTA
CAGTCATGTACTCAACATCAACCATATGTAGTTGATGACCCGTGTCCTATTCACTTCTATTCTAAATGGT
ATATTAGAGTAGGAGCTAGAAAATCAGCACCTTTAATTGAATTGTGCGTGGATGAGGCTGGTTCTAAATC
ACCCATTCAGTACATCGATATCGGTAATTATACAGTTTCCTGTTTACCTTTTACAATTAATTGCCAGGAA
CCTAAATTGGGTAGTCTTGTAGTGCGTTGTTCGTTCTATGAAGACTTTTTAGAGTATCATGACGTTCGTG
TTGTTTTAGATTTCATCGAAAACCTTTACTTTCAGTCGATGAGTGACAAAATCATTCATCTAACCGATGA
CTCCTTTGATACAGACGTGTTGAAGGCCGATGGTGCGATACTGGTAGATTTCTGGGCTGAATGGTGTGGC
CCGTGCAAGATGATCGCACCCATTCTGGACGAGATCGCCGACGAGTATCAAGGAAAATTAACTGTCGCTA
AGCTTAATATAGATCAGAACCCAGGGACGGCACCTAAATACGGCATCAGGGGAATACCTACCCTCCTGCT
CTTTAAGAATGGGGAAGTTGCCGCGACAAAAGTGGGAGCCCTGTCTAAGGGCCAGCTAAAAGAGTTCTTG
GACGCTAACCTGGCAGGTTCAGGCTCGGGGCACATGCACCATCACCATCACCATAGCAGCGGGCTCGTGC
CACGCGGCTAAGGATCCGCAGGCCTCTGCTAGCTTGACTGACTGAGATACAGCGTACCTTCAGCTCACAG
ACATGATAAGATACATTGATGAGTTTGGACAAACCACAACTAGAATGCAGTGAAAAAAATGCTTTATTTG
TGAAATTTGTGATGCTATTGCTTTATTTGTAACCATTATAAGCTGCAATAAACAAGTTAACAACAACAAT
TGCATTCATTTTATGTTTCAGGTTCAGGGGGAGGTGTGGGAGGTTTTTTAAAGCAAGTAAAACCTCTACA
AATGTGGTATTGGCCCATCTCTATCGGTATCGTAGCATAACCCCTTGGGGCCTCTAAACGGGTCTTGAGG
GGTTTTTTGTGCCCCTCGGGCCGGATTGCTATCTACCGGCATTGGCGCAGAAAAAAATGCCTGATGCGAC
GCTGCGCGTCTTATACTCCCACATATGCCAGATTCAGCAACGGATACGGCTTCCCCAACTTGCCCACTTC
CATACGTGTCCTCCTTACCAGAAATTTATCCTTAAGGTCGTCAGCTATCCTGCAGGCGATCTCTCGATTT
CGATCAAGACATTCCTTTAATGGTCTTTTCTGGACACCACTAGGGGTCAGAAGTAGTTCATCAAACTTTC
TTCCCTCCCTAATCTCATTGGTTACCTTGGGCTATCGAAACTTAATTAACCAGTCAAGTCAGCTACTTGG
CGAGATCGACTTGTCTGGGTTTCGACTACGCTCAGAATTGCGTCAGTCAAGTTCGATCTGGTCCTTGCTA
TTGCACCCGTTCTCCGATTACGAGTTTCATTTAAATCATGTGAGCAAAAGGCCAGCAAAAGGCCAGGAAC
CGTAAAAAGGCCGCGTTGCTGGCGTTTTTCCATAGGCTCCGCCCCCCTGACGAGCATCACAAAAATCGAC
GCTCAAGTCAGAGGTGGCGAAACCCGACAGGACTATAAAGATACCAGGCGTTTCCCCCTGGAAGCTCCCT
CGTGCGCTCTCCTGTTCCGACCCTGCCGCTTACCGGATACCTGTCCGCCTTTCTCCCTTCGGGAAGCGTG
GCGCTTTCTCATAGCTCACGCTGTAGGTATCTCAGTTCGGTGTAGGTCGTTCGCTCCAAGCTGGGCTGTG
TGCACGAACCCCCCGTTCAGCCCGACCGCTGCGCCTTATCCGGTAACTATCGTCTTGAGTCCAACCCGGT
AAGACACGACTTATCGCCACTGGCAGCAGCCACTGGTAACAGGATTAGCAGAGCGAGGTATGTAGGCGGT
GCTACAGAGTTCTTGAAGTGGTGGCCTAACTACGGCTACACTAGAAGAACAGTATTTGGTATCTGCGCTC
TGCTGAAGCCAGTTACCTTCGGAAAAAGAGTTGGTAGCTCTTGATCCGGCAAACAAACCACCGCTGGTAG
CGGTGGTTTTTTTGTTTGCAAGCAGCAGATTACGCGCAGAAAAAAAGGATCTCAAGAAGATCCTTTGATC
TTTTCTACGGGGTCTGACGCTCAGTGGAACGAAAACTCACGTTAAGGGATTTTGGTCATGAGATTATCAA
AAAGGATCTTCACCTAGATCCTTTTAAATTAAAAATGAAGTTTTAAATCAATCTAAAGTATATATGAGTA
AACTTGGTCTGACAGTTACCAATGCTTAATCAGTGAGGCACCTATCTCAGCGATCTGTCTATTTCGTTCA
TCCATAGTTGCATTTAAATTTCCGAACTCTCCAAGGCCCTCGTCGGAAAATCTTCAAACCTTTCGTCCGA
TCCATCTTGCAGGCTACCTCTCGAACGAACTATCGCAAGTCTCTTGGCCGGCCTTGCGCCTTGGCTATTG
CTTGGCAGCGCCTATCGCCAGGTATTACTCCAATCCCGAATATCCGAGATCGGGATCACCCGAGAGAAGT
TCAACCTACATCCTCAATCCCGATCTATCCGAGATCCGAGGAATATCGAAATCGGGGCGCGCCTGGCCTC
CGCGCCGGGTTTTGGCGCCTCCCGCGGGCGCCCCCCTCGTCACGGCGAGCGCTGCCACGTCAGACGAAGG
GCGCAGGAGCGTCCTGATCCTTCCGCCCGGACGCTCAGGACAGCGGCCCGCTGCTCATAAGACTCGGCCT
TAGAACCCCAGTATCAGCAGAAGGACATTTTAGGACGGGACTTGGGTGACTCTAGGGCACTGGTTTTCTT
TCCAGAGAGCGGAACAGGCGAGGAAAAGTAGTCCCTTCTCGGCGATTCTGCGGAGGGATCTCCGTGGGGC
GGTGAACGCCGATGATTATATAAGGACGCGCCGGGTGTGGCACAGCTAGTTCCGTCGCAGCCGGGATTTG
GGTCGCGGTTCTTGTTTGTGGATCGCTGTGATCGTCACTTGGTGAGTAGCGGGCTGCTGGGCTGGCCGGG
GCTTTCGTGGCCGCCGGGCCGCTCGGTGGGACGGAAGCGTGTGGAGAGACCGCCAAGGGCTGTAGTCTGG
GTCCGCGAGCAAGGTTGCCCTGAACTGGGGGTTGGGGGGAGCGCAGCAAAATGGCGGCTGTTCCCGAGTC
TTGAATGGAAGACGCTTGTGAGGCGGGCTGTGAGGTCGTTGAAACAAGGTGGGGGGCATGGTGGGCGGCA
AGAACCCAAGGTCTTGAGCCCTTCGCTAATGCGGGAAAGCTCTTATTCGGGTGAGATGGGCTGGGCACCA
TCTGGGGACCCTGACGTGAAGTTTGTCACTGACTGGAGAACTCGGTTTGTCGTCTGTTGCGGGGGCGGCA
GTTATGGCGGTGCCGTTGGGCAGTGCACCCGTACCTTTGGGAGCGCGCGCCCTCGTCGTGTCGTGACGTC
ACCCGTTCTGTTGGCTTATAATGCAGGGTGGGGCCACCTGCCGGTAGGTGTGCGGTAGGCTTTTCTCCGT
CGCAGGACGCAGGGTTCGGGCCTAGGGTAGGCTCTCCTGAATCGACAGGCGCCGGACCTCTGGTGAGGGG
AGGGATAAGTGAGGCGTCAGTTTCTTTGGTCGGTTTTATGTACCTATCTTCTTAAGTAGCTGAAGCTCCG
GTTTTGAACTATGCGCTCGGGGTTGGCGAGTGTGTTTTGTGAAGTTTTTTAGGCACCTTTTGAAATGTAA
TCATTTGGGTCAATATGTAATTTTCAGTGTTAGACTTGTAAATTGTCCGCTAAATTCTGGCCGTTTTTGG
CTTTTTTGTTAGACAACATGGGTAAAAAGCCTGAACTCACCGCGACGTCTGTCGAGAAGTTTCTGATCGA
AAAGTTCGACAGCGTCTCCGACCTGATGCAGCTCTCGGAGGGCGAAGAATCTCGTGCTTTCAGCTTCGAT
GTAGGAGGGCGTGGATATGTCCTGCGGGTAAATAGCTGCGCCGATGGTTTCTACAAAGATCGTTATGTTT
ATCGGCACTTTGCATCCGCCGCGCTCCCGATTCCGGAAGTGCTTGACATTGGGGAGTTCAGCGAGAGCCT
GACCTATTGCATCTCCCGCCGTGCACAGGGTGTCACGTTGCAAGACCTGCCTGAAACCGAACTGCCCGCT
GTTCTGCAGCCGGTCGCGGAGGCAATGGATGCCATCGCTGCCGCCGATCTTAGCCAGACGAGCGGGTTCG
GCCCATTCGGACCGCAAGGAATCGGTCAATACACTACATGGCGTGATTTCATATGCGCGATTGCTGATCC
CCATGTGTATCACTGGCAAACTGTGATGGACGACACCGTCAGTGCGTCCGTCGCGCAGGCTCTCGATGAG
CTGATGCTTTGGGCCGAGGACTGCCCCGAAGTCCGGCACCTCGTGCACGCGGATTTCGGCTCCAACAATG
TCCTGACGGACAATGGCCGCATAACAGCGGTCATTGACTGGAGCGAGGCGATGTTCGGGGATTCCCAATA
CGAGGTCGCCAACATCTTCTTCTGGAGGCCGTGGTTGGCTTGTATGGAGCAGCAGACGCGCTACTTCGAG
CGGAGGCATCCGGAGCTTGCAGGATCGCCCCGGCTCCGGGCGTATATGCTCCGCATTGGTCTTGACCAAC
TCTATCAGAGCTTGGTTGACGGCAATTTCGATGATGCAGCTTGGGCGCAGGGTCGATGCGACGCAATCGT
CCGATCCGGAGCCGGGACTGTCGGGCGTACACAAATCGCCCGCAGAAGCGCCGCCGTCTGGACCGATGGC
TGTGTAGAAGTACTCGCCGATAGTGGAAACCGACGCCCCAGCACTCGTCCGAGGGCAAAGGAATAAGCTA
GTATGTAAGCCTAGTCTTAGATAATAAAATCGCTATCCATCGAAGATGGATGTGTGTTGGTTTTTTGTGT
GTGTAACGCTAGGCGCGCCTGGTGTACCGAGAACGATCCTCTCAGTGCGAGTCTCGACGATCCATATCGT
TGCTTGGCAGTCAGCCAGTCGGAATCCAGCTTGGGACCCAGGAAGTCCAATCGTCAGATATTGTACTCAA
GCCTGGTCACGGCAGCGTACCGATCTGTTTAAACCTAGATATTGATAGTCTGATCGGTCAACGTATAATC
GAGTCCTAGCTTTTGCAAACATCTATCAAGAGACAGGATCAGCAGGAGGCTTTCGCATGAGTATTCAACA
TTTCCGTGTCGCCCTTATTCCCTTTTTTGCGGCATTTTGCCTTCCTGTTTTTGCTCACCCAGAAACGCTG
GTGAAAGTAAAAGATGCTGAAGATCAGTTGGGTGCGCGAGTGGGTTACATCGAACTGGATCTCAACAGCG
GTAAGATCCTTGAGAGTTTTCGCCCCGAAGAACGCTTTCCAATGATGAGCACTTTTAAAGTTCTGCTATG
TGGCGCGGTATTATCCCGTATTGACGCCGGGCAAGAGCAACTCGGTCGCCGCATACACTATTCTCAGAAT
GACTTGGTTGAGTATTCACCAGTCACAGAAAAGCATCTTACGGATGGCATGACAGTAAGAGAATTATGCA
GTGCTGCCATAACCATGAGTGATAACACTGCGGCCAACTTACTTCTGACAACGATTGGAGGACCGAAGGA
GCTAACCGCTTTTTTGCACAACATGGGGGATCATGTAACTCGCCTTGATCGTTGGGAACCGGAGCTGAAT
GAAGCCATACCAAACGACGAGCGTGACACCACGATGCCTGTAGCAATGGCAACAACCTTGCGTAAACTAT
TAACTGGCGAACTACTTACTCTAGCTTCCCGGCAACAGTTGATAGACTGGATGGAGGCGGATAAAGTTGC
AGGACCACTTCTGCGCTCGGCCCTTCCGGCTGGCTGGTTTATTGCTGATAAATCTGGAGCCGGTGAGCGT
GGGTCTCGCGGTATCATTGCAGCACTGGGGCCAGATGGTAAGCCCTCCCGTATCGTAGTTATCTACACGA
CGGGGAGTCAGGCAACTATGGATGAACGAAATAGACAGATCGCTGAGATAGGTGCCTCACTGATTAAGCA
TTGGTAACCGATTCTAGGTGCATTGGCGCAGAAAAAAATGCCTGATGCGACGCTGCGCGTCTTATACTCC
CACATATGCCAGATTCAGCAACGGATACGGCTTCCCCAACTTGCCCACTTCCATACGTGTCCTCCTTACC
AGAAATTTATCCTTAAGATCGTTTAAACTCGACTCTGGCTCTATCGAATCTCCGTCGTTTCGAGCTTACG
CGAACAGCCGTGGCGCTCATTTGCTCGTCGGGCATCGAATCTCGTCAGCTATCGTCAGCTTACCTTTTTG
GCAGCGATCGCGGCTCCCGACATCTTGGACCATTAGCTCCACAGGTATCTTCTTCCCTCTAGTGGTCATA
ACAGCAGCTTCAGCTACCTCTCAATTCAAAAAACCCCTCAAGACCCGTTTAGAGGCCCCAAGGGGTTATG
CTATCAATCGTTGCGTTACACACACAAAAAACCAACACACATCCATCTTCGATGGATAGCGATTTTATTA
TCTAACTGCTGATCGAGTGTAGCCAGATCTAGTAATCAATTACGGGGTCATTAGTTCATAGCCCATATAT
GGAGTTCCGCGTTACATAACTTACGGTAAATGGCCCGCCTGGCTGACCGCCCAACGACCCCCGCCCATTG
ACGTCAATAATGACGTATGTTCCCATAGTAACGCCAATAGGGACTTTCCATTGACGTCAATGGGTGGAGT
ATTTACGGTAAACTGCCCACTTGGCAGTACATCAAGTGTATCATATGCCAAGTACGCCCCCTATTGACGT
CAATGACGGTAAATGGCCCGCCTGGCATTATGCCCAGTACATGACCTTATGGGACTTTCCTACTTGGCAG
TACATCTACGTATTAGTCATCGCTATTACCATGCTGATGCGGTTTTGGCAGTACATCAATGGGCGTGGAT
AGCGGTTTGACTCACGGGGATTTCCAAGTCTCCACCCCATTGACGTCAATGGGAGTTTGTTTTGGCACCA
AAATCAACGGGACTTTCCAAAATGTCGTAACAACTCCGCCCCATTGACGCAAATGGGCGGTAGGCGTGTA
CGGTGGGAGGTCTATATAAGCAGAGCTGGTTTAGTGAACCGTCAGATCAGATCTTTGTCGATCCTACCAT
CCACTCGACACACCCGCCAGCGGCCGC
Features (pLannotate 1.2.2; 21 found; start..end, strand, type, name):
      5..367     +  CDS            NS8_SARS2: Experimental evidence at protein level: Swiss-Prot protein existence level 1. Plays a role in modulating host immune response (PubMed:31986261). Binds to IL17RA receptor, leading to IL17 pathway activation and an increased secretion of pro-inflammatory factors. Contributes to cytokine storm during COVID-19 infection. From Severe acute respiratory syndrome coronavirus 2 (2019-nCoV) (SARS-CoV-2).
    389..715     +  CDS            trxA: THIO_ECO57 - Experimental evidence at protein level: Swiss-Prot protein existence level 1. Participates in various redox reactions through the reversible oxidation of its active center dithiol to a disulfide and catalyzes dithiol-disulfide exchange reactions. From Escherichia coli O157:H7.
    737..754     +  CDS            6xHis: 6xHis affinity tag
    847..968     -  polyA_signal   SV40 poly(A) signal: SV40 polyadenylation signal
    991..1060    -  CDS            large T antigen (fragment): large T antigen from SV40 (simian virus 40)
   1083..1129    +  terminator     T7 terminator: transcription terminator for bacteriophage T7 RNA polymerase
   1159..1295    +  terminator     rrnG terminator: transcription terminator from the E. coli ribosomal RNA rrnG operon (Albrechtsen et al., 1991)
   1340..1411    +  misc_feature   3' β-globin insulator: insulator downstream of the human β-globin locus (Farrell et al., 2002)
   1637..2225    -  rep_origin     ori: high-copy-number ColE1/pMB1/pBR322/pUC origin of replication
   2397..2461    -  CDS            bla(M) (fragment): β-lactamase lacking the signal sequence; bla(M); allows cytosolic expression of β-lactamase
   2725..3934    +  promoter       UbC promoter: human ubiquitin C promoter
   3944..4965    +  CDS            HygR (fragment): hygromycin B phosphotransferase confers resistance to hygromycin
   4993..5041    +  polyA_signal   poly(A) signal: synthetic polyadenylation signal
   5307..6167    +  CDS            AmpR: β-lactamase; bla; confers resistance to ampicillin, carbenicillin, and related antibiotics
   6180..6316    +  terminator     rrnG terminator: transcription terminator from the E. coli ribosomal RNA rrnG operon (Albrechtsen et al., 1991)
   6461..6532    +  misc_feature   5' β-globin insulator: insulator upstream of the human β-globin locus (Farrell et al., 2002)
   6537..6583    -  terminator     T7 terminator: transcription terminator for bacteriophage T7 RNA polymerase
   6601..6649    -  polyA_signal   poly(A) signal: synthetic polyadenylation signal
   6730..7033    +  enhancer       CMV enhancer: human cytomegalovirus immediate early enhancer
   7106..7123    -  promoter       CMV promoter (fragment): human cytomegalovirus (CMV) immediate early promoter
   7186..7237    +  promoter       CMVd2 promoter: truncated human cytomegalovirus (CMV) immediate early promoter that yields moderately reduced expression relative to the full-length promoter
