[The description below was written by a language model from this plasmid's Addgene catalogue record and pLannotate feature annotations shown in this document.]
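Description:
pGBW-m4134005 is a mammalian expression plasmid built on the pTwist_CMV_Hygro_6 backbone for producing the wild-type SARS-CoV-2 ORF8 accessory protein, a viral factor annotated as modulating the host immune response, including activation of IL-17 signalling through IL17RA. The full sequence record is about 7.3 kb. In bacteria the plasmid replicates from a high-copy ColE1/pUC-type origin and is selected with ampicillin through a complete β-lactamase gene; a short additional β-lactamase fragment near the origin appears to be a backbone remnant.

The ORF8 coding sequence is driven by the human cytomegalovirus immediate early enhancer and promoter, which the automated annotation detects as an enhancer plus partial or truncated CMV promoter matches. ORF8 is followed in the same orientation by E. coli thioredoxin (trxA). The catalogue describes this as a cleavable C-terminal TEV–TRX tag carried on the backbone, so the short gap between the two coding regions presumably holds the TEV protease site, although it is not annotated. A 6xHis tag, not mentioned in the catalogue fields, lies downstream of thioredoxin and would permit metal-affinity purification. An SV40 polyadenylation signal is annotated after the cassette, on the opposite strand.

A separate cassette places hygromycin B phosphotransferase under the human ubiquitin C promoter with a synthetic poly(A) signal, allowing hygromycin selection of transfected mammalian cells. β-globin insulator elements, T7 and rrnG terminators, and a further synthetic poly(A) signal flank the units, likely limiting transcriptional read-through between them. The design suits transient or stable expression of tagged ORF8 for purification or for functional and interaction studies, though the record states only mammalian expression as its purpose.
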