Addgene plasmid #152387: pGBW-m4134005
Purpose: Mammalian expression plasmid for SARS-CoV-2 ORF8 protein
Depositing lab: Ginkgo Bioworks & Benjie Chen. Depositing organization: Ginkgo Bioworks.
Backbone
  Vector backbone: pTwist_CMV_Hygro_6
  Backbone size w/o insert (bp): 6525
  Vector type: Mammalian Expression
  Selectable markers: Hygromycin
Growth in bacteria
  Bacterial resistance: Ampicillin, 100 μg/mL
  Growth temperature: 37°C
  Growth strain: DH5alpha
  Copy number: High Copy
Gene/Insert
  Gene/Insert name: SARS-CoV-2 ORF8 protein
  Species: Severe acute respiratory syndrome coronavirus 2
  Insert size (bp): 359
  Mutation: wt
  Entrez Gene: ORF8 (a.k.a. GU280_gp09)
  Promoter: CMV
  Tag / fusion protein: Cleavable TEV;TRX (C terminal on backbone)
  Cloning method: Unknown
Resource information
  A portion of this plasmid was derived from a plasmid made by: GinkgoBioworks
Depositor comments: NCBI reference sequence: YP_009724396.1
How to cite: pGBW-m4134005 was a gift from Ginkgo Bioworks & Benjie Chen (Addgene plasmid # 152387 ; http://n2t.net/addgene:152387 ; RRID:Addgene_152387)
